Addgene plasmid #146189: pAc5.1C-Fluc-CG10596_E
Purpose: Insect Expression of CG10596-3UTR
Depositing lab: Elisa Izaurralde. Depositing organization: Max Planck Institute for Developmental Biology. Publication: Target-specific requirements for enhancers of decapping in miRNA-mediated gene silencing. Eulalio A, Rehwinkel J, Stricker M, Huntzinger E, Yang SF, Doerks T, Dorner S, Bork P, Boutros M, Izaurralde E. Genes Dev. 2007 Oct 15. 21(20):2558-70. 10.1101/gad.443107 PubMed 17901217.
Backbone
  Vector backbone: Unknown
  Vector type: Insect Expression
Growth in bacteria
  Bacterial resistance: Ampicillin, 100 μg/mL
  Growth temperature: 37°C
  Growth strain: DH5alpha
  Copy number: Low Copy
Gene/Insert
  Gene/Insert name: CG10596-3UTR
  Species: D. melanogaster (fly)
  Entrez Gene: Msr-110 (a.k.a. CG10596, Dmel\CG10596)
  Cloning method: Unknown
Terms and licenses: Academic/Nonprofit Terms; Industry Terms: Not Available to Industry
Depositor comments: 3'UTR extracted from NCBI: NM_139716.2 Plasmids from this collection were made available to the research community and donated after the lab closed. Please note that the sequence provided by the depositing laboratory may be theoretical/predicted or based on Sanger sequencing results. There may be discrepancies between sequencing results obtained by Addgene and the depositor sequence. If an Addgene verified sequence is not available, please contact before placing your order to request that our lab fully sequence the plasmid.
How to cite: pAc5.1C-Fluc-CG10596_E was a gift from Elisa Izaurralde (Addgene plasmid # 146189 ; http://n2t.net/addgene:146189 ; RRID:Addgene_146189)
