[The description below was written by a language model from this plasmid's Addgene catalogue record and pLannotate feature annotations shown in this document.]
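Description:
pAc5.1C-Fluc-CG10596_E is a 7,261 nt insect expression plasmid that serves as a firefly luciferase 3′UTR reporter for Drosophila cells. The catalogue lists the backbone as unknown, although the name points to a pAc5.1-type vector, and the annotated features fit that layout. The Drosophila melanogaster actin 5C (Ac5) promoter, a strong constitutive promoter in fly cells, sits directly upstream of the firefly luciferase (luc) coding sequence. The recorded insert is the 3′UTR of the D. melanogaster gene CG10596 (Msr-110), taken from an NCBI reference transcript. The feature table does not annotate this UTR. It presumably lies in the unannotated stretch downstream of the luciferase ORF, between the luciferase stop and the bacterial backbone, but the record does not give its coordinates or name a polyadenylation signal.

For propagation in E. coli the plasmid carries a ColE1/pMB1-type origin and an ampicillin resistance gene (β-lactamase) with its own bla promoter. The origin is annotated as a high-copy type, whereas the catalogue entry describes the plasmid as low copy. A partial tetracycline efflux gene is also detected; as a fragment it is probably a non-functional remnant of earlier vector construction. No marker for selection in insect cells is annotated, so the plasmid appears suited to transient transfection.

Placing the CG10596 3′UTR after luciferase makes reporter output depend on post-transcriptional regulation acting through that UTR. The associated publication concerns miRNA-mediated gene silencing and the target-specific requirement for enhancers of decapping, so this construct was most likely used as a miRNA target reporter in cultured Drosophila cells. The depositor cautions that the supplied sequence may be theoretical or predicted.
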