Features (pLannotate 1.2.2; 6 found; start..end, strand, type, name):
     56..2568    +  promoter       Ac5 promoter: Drosophila melanogaster actin 5C promoter
   2594..4243    +  CDS            luciferase: firefly luciferase; luc
   4930..5400    +  CDS            TcR (fragment): tetracycline efflux protein; tet; confers resistance to tetracycline
   5444..6032    -  rep_origin     ori: high-copy-number ColE1/pMB1/pBR322/pUC origin of replication
   6203..7063    -  CDS            AmpR: β-lactamase; bla; confers resistance to ampicillin, carbenicillin, and related antibiotics
   7064..7168    -  promoter       AmpR promoter: bla
>Addgene plasmid #146189 | pAc5.1C-Fluc-CG10596_E | depositor full sequence | sequence record 288634 | Full Sequence
CTTCAAGGAATTAATTCTATATTCTAAAAACACAAATGATACTTCTAAAAAAAATCATGAATGGCATCAA
CTCTGAATCAAATCTTTGCAGATGCACCTACTTCTCATTTCCACTGTCACATCATTTTTCCAGATCTCGC
TGCCTGTTATGTGGCCCACAAACCAAGACACGTTTTATGGCCATTAAAGCTGGCTGATCGTCGCCAAACA
CCAAATACATATCAATATGTACATTCGAGAAAGAAGCGATCAAAGAAGCGTCTTCGGGCGAGTAGGAGAA
TGCGGAGGAGAAGGAGAACGAGCTGATCTAGTATCTCTCCACAATCCAATGCCAACTGACCAACTGGCCA
TATTCGGAGCAATTTGAAGCCAATTTCCATCGCCTGGCGATCGCTCCATTCTTGGCTATATGTTTTTCAC
CGTTCCCGGGGCCATTTTCAAAGACTCGTCGGTAAGATAAGATTGTGTCACTCGCTGTCTCTCTTCATTT
GTCGAAGAATGCTGAGGAATTTCGCGATGACGTCGGCGAGTATTTTGAAGAATGAGAATAATTTGTATTT
ATACGAAAATCAGTTAGTGGAATTTTCTACAAAAACATGTTATCTATAGATAATTTTGTTGCAAAATATG
TTGACTATGACAAAGATTGTATGTATATACCTTTAATGTATTCTCATTTTCTTATGTATTTATAATGGCA
ATGATGATACTGATGATATTTTAAGATGATGCCAGACCACAGGCTGATTTCTGCGTCTTTTGCCGAACGC
AGTGCATGTGCGGTTGTTGTTTTTTGGAATAGTTTCAATTTTCGGACTGTCCGCTTTGATTTCAGTTTCT
TGGCTTATTCAAAAAGCAAAGTAAAGCCAAAAAAGCGAGATGGCAATACCAAATGCGGCAAAACGGTAGT
GGAAGGAAAGGGGTGCGGGGCAGCGGAAGGAAGGGTGGGGCGGGGCGTGGCGGGGTCTGTGGCTGGGCGC
GACGTCACCGACGTTGGAGCCACTCCTTTGACCATGTGTGCGTGTGTGTATTATTCGTGTCTCGCCACTC
GCCGGTTGTTTTTTTCTTTTTATCTCGCTCTCTCTAGCGCCATCTCGTACGCATGCTCAACGCACCGCAT
GTTGCCGTGTCCTTTATGCGTCATTTTGGCTCGAAATAGGCAATTATTTAAACAAAGATTAGTCAACGAA
AACGCTAAAATAAATAAGTCTACAATATGGTTACTTATTGCCATGTGTGTGCAGCCAACGATAGCAACAA
AAGCAACAACACAGTGGCTTTCCCTCTTTCACTTTTTGTTTGCAAGCGCGTGCGAGCAAGACGGCACGAC
CGGCAAACGCAATTACGCTGACAAAGAGCAGACGAAGTTTTGGCCGAAAAACATCAAGGCGCCTGATACG
AATGCATTTGCAATAACAATTGCGATATTTAATATTGTTTATGAAGCTGTTTGACTTCAAAACACACAAA
AAAAAAAATAAAACAAATTATTTGAAAGAGAATTAGGAATCGGACAGCTTATCGTTACGGGCTAACAGCA
CACCGAGACGAAATAGCTTACCTGACGTCACAGCCTCTGGAAGAACTGCCGCCAAGCAGAGAGAGAGAGA
AAAAGAGGGAGAGCAGCTTAGACCGCATGTGCTTGTGTGTGAGGCGTCTCTCTCTTCGTCTCCTGTTTGC
GCAAACGCATAGACTGCACTGAGAAAATCGATTACCTATTTTTTATGAATGAATATTTGCACTATTACTA
TTCAAAACTATTAAGATAGCAATCACATTCAATAGCCAAATACTATACCACCTGAGCGATGCAACGAAAT
GATCAATTTGAGCAAAAATGCTGCATATTTAGGACGGCATCATTATAGAAATGCTTCTTGCTGTGTACTT
TTCTCTCGTCTGGCAGCTGTTTCGCCGTTATTGTTAAAACCGGCTTAAGTTAGGTGTGTTTTCTACGACT
AGTGATGCCCCTACTAGAAGATGTGTGTTGCACAAATGTCCCTGAATAACCAATTTGAAGTGCAGATAGC
AGTAAACGTAAGCTAATATGAATATTATTTAACTGTAATGTTTTAATATCGCTGGACATTACTAATAAAC
CCACTATAAACACATGTACATATGTATGTTTTGGCATACAATGAGTAGTTGGGGAAAAAATGTGTAAAAG
CACCGTGACCATCACAGCATAAAGATAACCAGCTGAAGTATCGAATATGAGTAACCCCCAAATTGAATCA
CATGCCGCAACTGATAGGACCCATGGAAGTACACTCTTCATGGCGATATACAAGACACACACAAGCACGA
ACACCCAGTTGCGGAGGAAATTCTCCGTAAATGAAAACCCAATCGGCGAACAATTCATACCCATATATGG
TAAAAGTTTTGAACGCGACTTGAGAGCGGAGAGCATTGCGGCTGATAAGGTTTTAGCGCTAAGCGGGCTT
TATAAAACGGGCTGCGGGACCAGTTTTCATATCACTACCGTTTGAGTTCTTGTGCTGTGTGGATACTCCT
CCCGACACAAAGCCGCTCCATCAGCCAGCAGTCGTCTAATCCAGAGACCCCGGATCGGGGTACCAACATG
GCCGAAGACGCCAAAAACATAAAGAAAGGCCCGGCACCATTCTATCCACTAGAGGATGGAACCGCTGGAG
AGCAACTGCATAAGGCTATGAAGAGATACGCCCTGGTTCCTGGAACAATTGCTTTTACAGATGCACATAT
CGAGGTGAACATCACGTACGCGGAATACTTCGAAATGTCCGTTCGGTTGGCAGAAGCTATGAAACGATAT
GGGCTGAATACAAATCACAGAATCGTCGTATGCAGTGAAAACTCTCTTCAATTCTTTATGCCGGTGTTGG
GCGCGTTATTTATCGGAGTTGCAGTTGCGCCCGCGAACGACATTTATAATGAACGTGAATTGCTCAACAG
TATGAACATTTCGCAGCCTACCGTAGTGTTTGTTTCCAAAAAGGGGTTGCAAAAAATTTTGAACGTGCAA
AAAAAATTACCAATAATCCAGAAAATTATTATCATGGATTCTAAAACGGATTACCAGGGATTTCAGTCGA
TGTACACGTTCGTCACATCTCATCTACCTCCCGGTTTTAATGAATACGATTTTGTACCAGAGTCCTTTGA
TCGTGACAAAACAATTGCACTGATAATGAACTCCTCTGGATCTACTGGGTTACCTAAGGGTGTGGCCCTT
CCGCATAGAACTGCCTGCGTCAGATTCTCGCATGCCAGAGATCCTATTTTTGGCAATCAAATCATTCCGG
ATACTGCGATTTTAAGTGTTGTTCCATTCCATCACGGTTTTGGAATGTTTACTACACTCGGATATTTGAT
ATGTGGATTTCGAGTCGTCTTAATGTATAGATTTGAAGAAGAGCTGTTTTTACGATCCCTTCAGGATTAC
AAAATTCAAAGTGCGTTGCTAGTACCAACCCTATTTTCATTCTTCGCCAAAAGCACTCTGATTGACAAAT
ACGATTTATCTAATTTACACGAAATTGCTTCTGGGGGCGCACCTCTTTCGAAAGAAGTCGGGGAAGCGGT
TGCAAAACGCTTCCATCTTCCAGGGATACGACAAGGATATGGGCTCACTGAGACTACATCAGCTATTCTG
ATTACACCCGAGGGGGATGATAAACCGGGCGCGGTCGGTAAAGTTGTTCCATTTTTTGAAGCGAAGGTTG
TGGATCTGGATACCGGGAAAACGCTGGGCGTTAATCAGAGAGGCGAATTATGTGTCAGAGGACCTATGAT
TATGTCCGGTTATGTAAACAATCCGGAAGCGACCAACGCCTTGATTGACAAGGATGGATGGCTACATTCT
GGAGACATAGCTTACTGGGACGAAGACGAACACTTCTTCATAGTTGACCGCTTGAAGTCTTTAATTAAAT
ACAAAGGGTATCAGGTGGCCCCCGCTGAATTGGAATCGATATTGTTACAACACCCCAACATCTTCGACGC
GGGCGTGGCAGGTCTTCCCGACGATGACGCCGGTGAACTTCCCGCCGCCGTTGTTGTTTTGGAGCACGGA
AAGACGATGACGGAAAAAGAGATCGTGGATTACGTCGCCAGTCAAGTAACAACCGCGAAAAAGTTGCGCG
GAGGAGTTGTGTTTGTGGACGAAGTACCGAAAGGTCTTACCGGAAAACTCGACGCAAGAAAAATCAGAGA
GATCCTCATAAAGGCCAAGAAGGGCGGAAAGTCCAAATTGTAAGAATTCGTAACAAGAAGACCACGCCTG
TGATTGCTGCTGTGCGAATCGAATCTCGACGAGGGTGTAGACCGAGAGGAACTAGAAGAAGGAGTCATCA
TGTACCCAACTAAACCCGAAGAATCTAAGATTGTAACCGAATCGTCTCGATTTGTTTTGTAATTAAAGCA
GCTTAAAAGAAAAAGTAAAAACCAAAACTAATCAACAAGTTTTAAAACATGCCTTTCTACCATATTTGGC
CTTCTTCAAAAAACGTATTCTCTATATATCATTTTTGTATATTTTATATTAATGCGTGTATAACATTCCA
ACCAACCAACCAACAACAACAACTAGAACACAGAAAGCAATCGCTTGTGAAAAAGAAAATTGTGAAAGTT
TTCCAAGTATTTTTCTTTCAGTTTTTTGAATTGTCTACAGTTTTGTTTTTCACAAATACACACAAATAAA
TCCGATGGAAATTTTTGTACATAAATTATTATCGTATTTTTAATTAATTAATTGTCTTGTGTAGTTGTTA
GTAAATTAAGAACGAAGATGAAGCTGATCTGATCTTGATATAATCAAATTCCAAAACCAACGACAGCGAA
GAGAAATTTGTACATTATATATGAACATATATACTATATACACACTCACATTTTGAAGCGAATAAAATTG
TGGATAATTGGAAATCAAATAAAATGCGTGTCGACCGATGCCCTTGAGAGCCTTCAACCCAGTCAGCTCC
TTCCGGTGGGCGCGGGGCATGACTATCGTCGCCGCACTTATGACTGTCTTCTTTATCATGCAACTCGTAG
GACAGGTGCCGGCAGCGCTCTGGGTCATTTTCGGCGAGGACCGCTTTCGCTGGAGCGCGACGATGATCGG
CCTGTCGCTTGCGGTATTCGGAATCTTGCACGCCCTCGCTCAAGCCTTCGTCACTGGTCCCGCCACCAAA
CGTTTCGGCGAGAAGCAGGCCATTATCGCCGGCATGGCGGCCGACGCGCTGGGCTACGTCTTGCTGGCGT
TCGCGACGCGAGGCTGGATGGCCTTCCCCATTATGATTCTTCTCGCTTCCGGCGGCATCGGGATGCCCGC
GTTGCAGGCCATGCTGTCCAGGCAGGTAGATGACGACCATCAGGGACAGCTTCAAGGATCGCTCGCGGCT
CTTACCAGCCAGCAAAAGGCCAGGAACCGTAAAAAGGCCGCGTTGCTGGCGTTTTTCCATAGGCTCCGCC
CCCCTGACGAGCATCACAAAAATCGACGCTCAAGTCAGAGGTGGCGAAACCCGACAGGACTATAAAGATA
CCAGGCGTTTCCCCCTGGAAGCTCCCTCGTGCGCTCTCCTGTTCCGACCCTGCCGCTTACCGGATACCTG
TCCGCCTTTCTCCCTTCGGGAAGCGTGGCGCTTTCTCAATGCTCACGCTGTAGGTATCTCAGTTCGGTGT
AGGTCGTTCGCTCCAAGCTGGGCTGTGTGCACGAACCCCCCGTTCAGCCCGACCGCTGCGCCTTATCCGG
TAACTATCGTCTTGAGTCCAACCCGGTAAGACACGACTTATCGCCACTGGCAGCAGCCACTGGTAACAGG
ATTAGCAGAGCGAGGTATGTAGGCGGTGCTACAGAGTTCTTGAAGTGGTGGCCTAACTACGGCTACACTA
GAAGGACAGTATTTGGTATCTGCGCTCTGCTGAAGCCAGTTACCTTCGGAAAAAGAGTTGGTAGCTCTTG
ATCCGGCAAACAAACCACCGCTGGTAGCGGTGGTTTTTTTGTTTGCAAGCAGCAGATTACGCGCAGAAAA
AAAGGATCTCAAGAAGATCCTTTGATCTTTTCTACGGGGTCTGACGCTCAGTGGAACGAAAACTCACGTT
AAGGGATTTTGGTCATGAGATTATCAAAAAGGATCTTCACCTAGATCCTTTTAAATTAAAAATGAAGTTT
TAAATCAATCTAAAGTATATATGAGTAAACTTGGTCTGACAGTTACCAATGCTTAATCAGTGAGGCACCT
ATCTCAGCGATCTGTCTATTTCGTTCATCCATAGTTGCCTGACTCCCCGTCGTGTAGATAACTACGATAC
GGGAGGGCTTACCATCTGGCCCCAGTGCTGCAATGATACCGCGAGACCCACGCTCACCGGCTCCAGATTT
ATCAGCAATAAACCAGCCAGCCGGAAGGGCCGAGCGCAGAAGTGGTCCTGCAACTTTATCCGCCTCCATC
CAGTCTATTAATTGTTGCCGGGAAGCTAGAGTAAGTAGTTCGCCAGTTAATAGTTTGCGCAACGTTGTTG
CCATTGCTGCAGGCATCGTGGTGTCACGCTCGTCGTTTGGTATGGCTTCATTCAGCTCCGGTTCCCAACG
ATCAAGGCGAGTTACATGATCCCCCATGTTGTGCAAAAAAGCGGTTAGCTCCTTCGGTCCTCCGATCGTT
GTCAGAAGTAAGTTGGCCGCAGTGTTATCACTCATGGTTATGGCAGCACTGCATAATTCTCTTACTGTCA
TGCCATCCGTAAGATGCTTTTCTGTGACTGGTGAGTACTCAACCAAGTCATTCTGAGAATAGTGTATGCG
GCGACCGAGTTGCTCTTGCCCGGCGTCAACACGGGATAATACCGCGCCACATAGCAGAACTTTAAAAGTG
CTCATCATTGGAAAACGTTCTTCGGGGCGAAAACTCTCAAGGATCTTACCGCTGTTGAGATCCAGTTCGA
TGTAACCCACTCGTGCACCCAACTGATCTTCAGCATCTTTTACTTTCACCAGCGTTTCTGGGTGAGCAAA
AACAGGAAGGCAAAATGCCGCAAAAAAGGGAATAAGGGCGACACGGAAATGTTGAATACTCATACTCTTC
CTTTTTCAATATTATTGAAGCATTTATCAGGGTTATTGTCTCATGAGCGGATACATATTTGAATGTATTT
AGAAAAATAAACAAATAGGGGTTCCGCGCACATTTCCCCGAAAAGTGCCACCTGACGTCTAAGAAACCAT
TATTATCATGACATTAACCTATAAAAATAGGCGTATCACGAGCCCTTTCGT
